>Addgene plasmid #167865 | NAX_CAGGS_CAS9_m4_EBFP2 | addgene full sequence | sequence record 354051 | Addgene Partial NGS Result
GGCGGAGAGGTGCGGCGGCAGCCAATCAGAGCGGCGCGCTCCGAAAGTTTCCTTTTATGGCGAGGCGGCG
GCGGCGGCGGCCCTATAAAAAGCGAAGCGCGCGGCGGGCGGGAGTCGCTGCGCGCTGCCTTCGCCCCGTG
CCCCGCTCCGCCGCCGCCTCGCGCCGCCCGCCCCGGCTCTGACTGACCGCGTTACTCCCACAGGTGAGCG
GGCGGGACGGCCCTTCTCCTCCGGGCTGTAATTAGCGCTTGGTTTAATGACGGCTTGTTTCTTTTCTGTG
GCTGCGTGAAAGCCTTGAGGGGCTCCGGGAGGGCCCTTTGTGCGGGGGGAGCGGCTCGGGGGGTGCGTGC
GTGTGTGTGTGCGTGGGGAGCGCCGCGTGCGGCTCCGCGCTGCCCGGCGGCTGTGAGCGCTGCGGGCGCG
GCGCGGGGCTTTTTGCGCTCCGCAGTGTGCGCGAGGGGAGCGCGGCCGGGGGCGGTGCCCCGCGGTGCGG
GGGGGGCTGCGAGGGGAACAAAGGCTGCGTGCGGGGTGTGTGCGTGGGGGGGTGAGCAGGGGGTGTGGGC
GCGTCGGTCGGGCTGCAACCCCCCCTGCACCCCCCTCCCCGAGTTGCTGAGCACGGCCCGGCTTCGGGTG
CGGGGCTCCGTACGGGGCGTGGCGCGGGGCTCGCCGTGCCGGGCGGGGGGTGGCGGCAGGTGGGGGTGCC
GGGCGGGGCGGGGCCGCCTCGGGCCGGGGAGGGCTCGGGGGAGGGGCGCGGCGGCCCCCGGAGCGCCGGC
GGCTGTCGAGGCGCGGCGAGCCGCAGCCATTGCCTTTTATGGTAATCGTGCGAGAGGGCGCAGGGACTTC
CTTTGTCCCAAATCTGTGCGGAGCCGAAATCTGGGAGGCGCCGCCGCACCCCCTCTAGCGGGCGCGGGGC
GAAGCGGTGCGGCGCCGGCAGGAAGGAAATGGGCGGGGAGGGCCTTCGTGCGTCGCCGCGCCGCCGTCCC
CTTCTCCCTCTCCAGCCTCGGGGCTGTCCGCGGGGGGACGGCTGCCTTCGGGGGGGACGGGGCAGGGCGG
GGTTCGGCTTCTGGCGTGTGACCGGCGGCTCTAGAGCCTCTGCTAACCATGTTCATGCCTTCTTCTTTTT
CCTACAGCTCCTGGGCAACGTGCTGGTTATTGTGCTGTCTCATCATTTTGGCAAAGAATCTAGATACCCT
CGTAAAGGTCTAGAGCTAGCGGATCGAACCCTTGCCACCATGGACAAGAAGTACTCCATTGGGCTCGCTA
TCGGCACAAACAGCGTCGGCTGGGCCGTCATTACGGACGAGTACAAGGTGCCGAGCAAAAAATTCAAAGT
TCTGGGCAATACCGATCGCCACAGCATAAAGAAGAACCTCATTGGCGCCCTCCTGTTCGACTCCGGGGAG
ACGGCCGAAGCCACGCGGCTCAAAAGAACAGCACGGCGCAGATATACCCGCAGAAAGAATCGGATCTGCT
ACCTGCAGGAGATCTTTAGTAATGAGATGGCTAAGGTGGATGACTCTTTCTTCCATAGGCTGGAGGAGTC
CTTTTTGGTGGAGGAGGATAAAAAGCACGAGCGCCACCCAATCTTTGGCAATATCGTGGACGAGGTGGCG
TACCATGAAAAGTACCCAACCATATATCATCTGAGGAAGAAGCTTGTAGACAGTACTGATAAGGCTGACT
TGCGGTTGATCTATCTCGCGCTGGCGCATATGATCAAATTTCGGGGACACTTCCTCATCGAGGGGGACCT
GAACCCAGACAACAGCGATGTCGACAAACTCTTTATCCAACTGGTTCAGACTTACAATCAGCTTTTCGAA
GAGAACCCGATCAACGCATCCGGAGTTGACGCCAAAGCAATCCTGAGCGCTAGGCTGTCCAAATCCCGGC
GGCTCGAAAACCTCATCGCACAGCTCCCTGGGGAGAAGAAGAACGGCCTGTTTGGTAATCTTATCGCCCT
GTCACTCGGGCTGACCCCCAACTTTAAATCTAACTTCGACCTGGCCGAAGATGCCAAGCTTCAACTGAGC
AAAGACACCTACGATGATGATCTCGACAATCTGCTGGCCCAGATCGGCGACCAGTACGCAGACCTTTTTT
TGGCGGCAAAGAACCTGTCAGACGCCATTCTGCTGAGTGATATTCTGCGAGTGAACACGGAGATCACCAA
AGCTCCGCTGAGCGCTAGTATGATCAAGCGCTATGATGAGCACCACCAAGACTTGACTTTGCTGAAGGCC
CTTGTCAGACAGCAACTGCCTGAGAAGTACAAGGAAATTTTCTTCGATCAGTCTAAAAATGGCTACGCCG
GATACATTGACGGCGGAGCAAGCCAGGAGGAATTTTACAAATTTATTAAGCCCATCTTGGAAAAAATGGA
CGGCACCGAGGAGCTGCTGGTAAAGCTTAACAGAGAAGATCTGTTGCGCAAACAGCGCACTTTCGACAAT
GGAAGCATCCCCCACCAGATTCACCTGGGCGAACTGCACGCTATCCTCAGGCGGCAAGAGGATTTCTACC
CCTTTTTGAAAGATAACAGGGAAAAGATTGAGAAAATCCTCACATTTCGGATACCCTACTATGTAGGCCC
CCTCGCCCGGGGAAATTCCAGATTCGCGTGGATGACTCGCAAATCAGAAGAGACCATCACTCCCTGGAAC
TTCGAGGAAGTCGTGGATAAGGGGGCCTCTGCCCAGTCCTTCATCGAAAGGATGACTAACTTTGATAAAA
ATCTGCCTAACGAAAAGGTGCTTCCTAAACACTCTCTGCTGTACGAGTACTTCACAGTTTATAACGAGCT
CACCAAGGTCAAATACGTCACAGAAGGGATGAGAAAGCCAGCATTCCTGTCTGGAGAGCAGAAGAAAGCT
ATCGTGGACCTCCTCTTCAAGACGAACCGGAAAGTTACCGTGAAACAGCTCAAAGAAGACTATTTCAAAA
AGATTGAATGTTTCGACTCTGTTGAAATCAGCGGAGTGGAGGATCGCTTCAACGCATCCCTGGGAACGTA
TCACGATCTCCTGAAAATCATTAAAGACAAGGACTTCCTGGACAATGAGGAGAACGAGGACATTCTTGAG
GACATTGTCCTCACCCTTACGTTGTTTGAAGATAGGGAGATGATTGAAGAACGCTTGAAAACTTACGCTC
ATCTCTTCGACGACAAAGTCATGAAACAGCTCAAGAGGCGCCGATATACAGGATGGGGGCGGCTGTCAAG
AAAACTGATCAATGGGATCCGAGACAAGCAGAGTGGAAAGACAATCCTGGATTTTCTTAAGTCCGATGGA
TTTGCCAACCGGAACTTCATGCAGTTGATCCATGATGACTCTCTCACCTTTAAGGAGGACATCCAGAAAG
CACAAGTTTCTGGCCAGGGGGACAGTCTTCACGAGCACATCGCTAATCTTGCAGGTAGCCCAGCTATCAA
AAAGGGAATACTGCAGACCGTTAAGGTCGTGGATGAACTCGTCAAAGTAATGGGAAGGCATAAGCCCGAG
AATATCGTTATCGAGATGGCCCGAGAGAACCAAACTACCCAGAAGGGACAGAAGAACAGTAGGGAAAGGA
TGAAGAGGATTGAAGAGGGTATAAAAGAACTGGGGTCCCAAATCCTTAAGGAACACCCAGTTGAAAACAC
CCAGCTTCAGAATGAGAAGCTCTACCTGTACTACCTGCAGAACGGCAGGGACATGTACGTGGATCAGGAA
CTGGACATCAATCGGCTCTCCGACTACGACGTGGCTGCTATCGTGCCCCAGTCTTTTCTCAAAGATGATT
CTATTGATAATAAAGTGTTGACAAGATCCGATAAAGCTAGAGGGAAGAGTGATAACGTCCCCTCAGAAGA
AGTTGTCAAGAAAATGAAAAATTATTGGCGGCAGCTGCTGAACGCCAAACTGATCACACAACGGAAGTTC
GATAATCTGACTAAGGCTGAACGAGGTGGCCTGTCTGAGTTGGATAAAGCCGGCTTCATCAAAAGGCAGC
TTGTTGAGACACGCCAGATCACCAAGCACGTGGCCCAAATTCTCGATTCACGCATGAACACCAAGTACGA
TGAAAATGACAAACTGATTCGAGAGGTGAAAGTTATTACTCTGAAGTCTAAGCTGGTCTCAGATTTCAGA
AAGGACTTTCAGTTTTATAAGGTGAGAGAGATCAACAATTACCACCATGCGCATGATGCCTACCTGAATG
CAGTGGTAGGCACTGCACTTATCAAAAAATATCCCAAGCTTGAATCTGAATTTGTTTACGGAGACTATAA
AGTGTACGATGTTAGGAAAATGATCGCAAAGTCTGAGCAGGAAATAGGCAAGGCCACCGCTAAGTACTTC
TTTTACAGCAATATTATGAATTTTTTCAAGACCGAGATTACACTGGCCAATGGAGAGATTCGGAAGCGAC
CACTTATCGAAACAAACGGAGAAACAGGAGAAATCGTGTGGGACAAGGGTAGGGATTTCGCGACAGTCCG
GAAGGTCCTGTCCATGCCGCAGGTGAACATCGTTAAAAAGACCGAAGTACAGACCGGAGGCTTCTCCAAG
GAAAGTATCCTCCCGAAAAGGAACAGCGACAAGCTGATCGCACGCAAAAAAGATTGGGACCCCAAGAAAT
ACGGCGGATTCGATTCTCCTACAGTCGCTTACAGTGTACTGGTTGTGGCCAAAGTGGAGAAAGGGAAGTC
TAAAAAACTCAAAAGCGTCAAGGAACTGCTGGGCATCACAATCATGGAGCGATCAAGCTTCGAAAAAAAC
CCCATCGACTTTCTCGAGGCGAAAGGATATAAAGAGGTCAAAAAAGACCTCATCATTAAGCTTCCCAAGT
ACTCTCTCTTTGAGCTTGAAAACGGCCGGAAACGAATGCTCGCTAGTGCGGGCGAGCTGCAGAAAGGTAA
CGAGCTGGCACTGCCCTCTAAATACGTTAATTTCTTGTATCTGGCCAGCCACTATGAAAAGCTCAAAGGG
TCTCCCGAAGATAATGAGCAGAAGCAGCTGTTCGTGGAACAACACAAACACTACCTTGATGAGATCATCG
AGCAAATAAGCGAATTCTCCAAAAGAGTGATCCTCGCCGACGCTAACCTCGATAAGGTGCTTTCTGCTTA
CAATAAGCACAGGGATAAGCCCATCAGGGAGCAGGCAGAAAACATTATCCACTTGTTTACTCTGACCAAC
TTGGGCGCGCCTGCAGCCTTCAAGTACTTCGACACCACCATAGACAGAAAGCGGTACACCTCTACAAAGG
AGGTCCTGGACGCCACACTGATTCATCAGTCAATTACGGGGCTCTATGAAACAAGAATCGACCTCTCTCA
GCTCGGTGGAGACAGCAGGGCTGACCCCAAGAAGAAGAGGAAGGTGTGAGTTTAAACGGGGGAGGCTAAC
TGAAACACGGAAGGAGACAATACCGGAAGGAACCCGCGCTATGACGGCAATAAAAAGACAGAATAAAACG
CACGGGTGTTGGGTCGTTTGTTCATAAACGCGGGGTTCGGTCCCAGGGCTGGCACTCTGTCGATACCCCA
CCGAGACCCCATTGGGGCCAATACGCCCGCGTTTCTTCCTTTTCCCCACCCCACCCCCCAAGTTCGGGTG
AAGGCCCAGGGCTCGCAGCCAACGTCGGGGCGGCAGGCCCTGCCATAGCAGATCTGCGAAATCGGATCCG
CGGCCGCACTGATTCTAGCTGCAGAGGCTCCGGTGCCCGTCAGTGGGCAGAGCGCACATCGCCCACAGTC
CCCGAGAAGTTGGGGGGAGGGGTCGGCAATTGAACCGGTGCCTAGAGAAGGTGGCGCGGGGTAAACTGGG
AAAGTGATGTCGTGTACTGGCTCCGCCTTTTTCCCGAGGGTGGGGGAGAACCGTATATAAGTGCAGTAGT
CGCCGTGAACGTTCTTTTTCGCAACGGGTTTGCCGCCAGAACACAGGATCCTCGAGCCACCATGGTGAGC
AAGGGCGAGGAGCTGTTCACCGGGGTGGTGCCCATCCTGGTCGAGCTGGACGGCGACGTAAACGGCCACA
AGTTCAGCGTGAGGGGCGAGGGCGAGGGCGATGCCACCAACGGCAAGCTGACCCTGAAGTTCATCTGCAC
CACCGGCAAGCTGCCCGTGCCCTGGCCCACCCTCGTGACCACCCTGAGCCACGGCGTGCAGTGCTTCGCC
CGCTACCCCGACCACATGAAGCAGCACGACTTCTTCAAGTCCGCCATGCCCGAAGGCTACGTCCAGGAGC
GCACCATCTTCTTCAAGGACGACGGCACCTACAAGACCCGCGCCGAGGTGAAGTTCGAGGGCGACACCCT
AGTGAACCGCATCGAGCTGAAGGGCGTCGACTTCAAGGAGGACGGCAACATCCTGGGGCACAAGCTGGAG
TACAACTTCAACAGCCACAACATCTATATCATGGCCGTCAAGCAGAAGAACGGCATCAAGGTGAACTTCA
AGATCCGCCACAACGTGGAGGACGGCAGCGTGCAGCTCGCCGACCACTACCAGCAGAACACCCCCATCGG
CGACGGCCCCGTGCTGCTGCCCGACAGCCACTACCTGAGCACCCAGTCCGTGCTGAGCAAAGACCCCAAC
GAGAAGCGCGATCACATGGTCCTGCTGGAGTTCCGCACCGCCGCCGGGATCACTCTCGGCATGGACGAGC
TGTACAAGTAAGTTAACTTGTTTATTGCAGCTTATAATGGTTACAAATAAAGCAATAGCATCACAAATTT
CACAAATAAAGCATTTTTTTCACTGCATTCTAGTTGTGGTTTGTCCAAACTCATCAATGTATCTTATCAT
GTCTGGAATTGACTCAAATGATGTCAATTAGTCTATCAGAAGCTCATCTGGTCTCCCTTCCGGGGGACAA
GACATCCCTGTTTAATATTTAAACAGCAGTGTTCCCAAACTGGGTTCTTATATCCCTTGCTCTGGTCAAC
CAGGTTGCAGGGTTTCCTGTCCTCACAGGAACGAAGTCCCTAAAGAAACAGTGGCAGCCAGGTTTAGCCC
CGGAATTGACTGGATTCCTTTTTTAGGGCCCATTGGTATGGCTTTTTCCCCGTATCCCCCCAGGTGTCTG
CAGGCTCAAAGAGCAGCGAGAAGCGTTCAGAGGAAAGCGATCCCGTGCCACCTTCCCCGTGCCCGGGCTG
TCCCCGCACGCTGCCGGCTCGGGGATGCGGGGGGAGCGCCGGACCGGAGCGGAGCCCCGGGCGGCTCGCT
GCTGCCCCCTAGCGGGGGAGGGACGTAATTACATCCCTGGGGGCTTTGGGGGGGGGCTGTCCCTGATATC
TATAACAAGAAAATATATATATAATAAGTTATCACGTAAGTAGAACATGAAATAACAATATAATTATCGT
ATGAGTTAAATCTTAAAAGTCACGTAAAAGATAATCATGCGTCATTTTGACTCACGCGGTCGTTATAGTT
CAAAATCAGTGACACTTACCGCATTGACAAGCACGCCTCACGGGAGCTCCAAGCGGCGACTGAGATGTCC
TAAATGCACAGCGACGGATTCGCGCTATTTAGAAAGAGAGAGCAATATTTCAAGAATGCATGCGTCAATT
TTACGCAGACTATCTTTCTAGGGTTAATCTAGCTGCATCAGGATCATATCGTCGGGTCTTTTTTCCGGCT
CAGTCATCGCCCAAGCTGGCGCTATCTGGGCATCGGGGAGGAAGAAGCCCGTGCCTTTTCCCGCGAGGTT
GAAGCGGCATGGAAAGAGTTTGCCGAGGATGACTGCTGCTGCATTGACGTTGAGCGAAAACGCACGTTTA
CCATGATGATTCGGGAAGGTGTGGCCATGCACGCCTTTAACGGTGAACTGTTCGTTCAGGCCACCTGGGA
TACCAGTTCGTCGCGGCTTTTCCGGACACAGTTCCGGATGGTCAGCCCGAAGCGCATCAGCAACCCGAAC
AATACCGGCGACAGCCGGAACTGCCGTGCCGGTGTGCAGATTAATGACAGCGGTGCGGCGCTGGGATATT
ACGTCAGCGAGGACGGGTATCCTGGCTGGATGCCGCAGAAATGGACATGGATACCCCGTGAGTTACCCGG
CGGGCGCGCTTGGCGTAATCATGGTCATAGCTGTTTCCTGTGTGAAATTGTTATCCGCTCACAATTCCAC
ACAACATACGAGCCGGAAGCATAAAGTGTAAAGCCTGGGGTGCCTAATGAGTGAGCTAACTCACATTAAT
TGCGTTGCGCTCACTGCCCGCTTTCCAGTCGGGAAACCTGTCGTGCCAGCTGCATTAATGAATCGGCCAA
CGCGCGGGGAGAGGCGGTTTGCGTATTGGGCGCTCTTCCGCTTCCTCGCTCACTGACTCGCTGCGCTCGG
TCGTTCGGCTGCGGCGAGCGGTATCAGCTCACTCAAAGGCGGTAATACGGTTATCCACAGAATCAGGGGA
TAACGCAGGAAAGAACATGTGAGCAAAAGGCCAGCAAAAGGCCAGGAACCGTAAAAAGGCCGCGTTGCTG
GCGTTTTTCCATAGGCTCCGCCCCCCTGACGAGCATCACAAAAATCGACGCTCAAGTCAGAGGTGGCGAA
ACCCGACAGGACTATAAAGATACCAGGCGTTTCCCCCTGGAAGCTCCCTCGTGCGCTCTCCTGTTCCGAC
CCTGCCGCTTACCGGATACCTGTCCGCCTTTCTCCCTTCGGGAAGCGTGGCGCTTTCTCATAGCTCACGC
TGTAGGTATCTCAGTTCGGTGTAGGTCGTTCGCTCCAAGCTGGGCTGTGTGCACGAACCCCCCGTTCAGC
CCGACCGCTGCGCCTTATCCGGTAACTATCGTCTTGAGTCCAACCCGGTAAGACACGACTTATCGCCACT
GGCAGCAGCCACTGGTAACAGGATTAGCAGAGCGAGGTATGTAGGCGGTGCTACAGAGTTCTTGAAGTGG
TGGCCTAACTACGGCTACACTAGAAGAACAGTATTTGGTATCTGCGCTCTGCTGAAGCCAGTTACCTTCG
GAAAAAGAGTTGGTAGCTCTTGATCCGGCAAACAAACCACCGCTGGTAGCGGTGGTTTTTTTGTTTGCAA
GCAGCAGATTACGCGCAGAAAAAAAGGATCTCAAGAAGATCCTTTGATCTTTTCTACGGGGTCTGACGCT
CAGTGGAACGAAAACTCACGTTAAGGGATTTTGGTCATGAGATTATCAAAAAGGATCTTCACCTAGATCC
TTTTAAATTAAAAATGAAGTTTTAAATCAATCTAAAGTATATATGAGTAAACTTGGTCTGACAGTTACCA
ATGCTTAATCAGTGAGGCACCTATCTCAGCGATCTGTCTATTTCGTTCATCCATAGTTGCCTGACTCCCC
GTCGTGTAGATAACTACGATACGGGAGGGCTTACCATCTGGCCCCAGTGCTGCAATGATACCGCGAGACC
CACGCTCACCGGCTCCAGATTTATCAGCAATAAACCAGCCAGCCGGAAGGGCCGAGCGCAGAAGTGGTCC
TGCAACTTTATCCGCCTCCATCCAGTCTATTAATTGTTGCCGGGAAGCTAGAGTAAGTAGTTCGCCAGTT
AATAGTTTGCGCAACGTTGTTGCCATTGCTACAGGCATCGTGGTGTCACGCTCGTCGTTTGGTATGGCTT
CATTCAGCTCCGGTTCCCAACGATCAAGGCGAGTTACATGATCCCCCATGTTGTGCAAAAAAGCGGTTAG
CTCCTTCGGTCCTCCGATCGTTGTCAGAAGTAAGTTGGCCGCAGTGTTATCACTCATGGTTATGGCAGCA
CTGCATAATTCTCTTACTGTCATGCCATCCGTAAGATGCTTTTCTGTGACTGGTGAGTACTCAACCAAGT
CATTCTGAGAATAGTGTATGCGGCGACCGAGTTGCTCTTGCCCGGCGTCAATACGGGATAATACCGCGCC
ACATAGCAGAACTTTAAAAGTGCTCATCATTGGAAAACGTTCTTCGGGGCGAAAACTCTCAAGGATCTTA
CCGCTGTTGAGATCCAGTTCGATGTAACCCACTCGTGCACCCAACTGATCTTCAGCATCTTTTACTTTCA
CCAGCGTTTCTGGGTGAGCAAAAACAGGAAGGCAAAATGCCGCAAAAAAGGGAATAAGGGCGACACGGAA
ATGTTGAATACTCATACTCTTCCTTTTTCAATATTATTGAAGCATTTATCAGGGTTATTGTCTCATGAGC
GGATACATATTTGAATGTATTTAGAAAAATAAACAAATAGGGGTTCCGCGCACATTTCCCCGAAAAGTGC
CACCTAAATTGTAAGCGTTAATATTTTGTTAAAATTCGCGTTAAATTTTTGTTAAATCAGCTCATTTTTT
AACCAATAGGCCGAAATCGGCAAAATCCCTTATAAATCAAAAGAATAGACCGAGATAGGGT
[37 nt withheld, positions 10352-10388]
AAAGAACGTGGACTCCAACGTCAAAGG
[49 nt withheld, positions 10416-10464]
T
[91 nt withheld, positions 10466-10556]
G
[124 nt withheld, positions 10558-10681]
CCCATTCGCCATTCAGGCTGCGCAACTGTTGGGAAGGGCGATCGGTGCGGGCCTCTTCGCTATTACGCCA
GCTGGCGAAAGGGGGATGTGCTGCAAGGCGATTAAGTTGGGTAACGCCAGGGTTTTCCCAGTCACGACGT
TGTAAAACGACGGCCAGTGAGCGCGCCTCGTTCATTCACGTTTTTGAACCCGTGGAGGACGGGCAGACTC
GCGGTGCAAATGTGTTTTACAGCGTGATGGAGCAGATGAAGATGCTCGACACGCTGCAGAACACGCAGCT
AGATTAACCCTAGAAAGATAATCATATTGTGACGTACGTTAAAGATAATCATGTGTAAAATTGACGCATG
TGTTTTATCGGTCTGTATATCGAGGTTTATTTATTAATTTGAATAGATATTAAGTTTTATTATATTTACA
CTTACATACTAATAATAAATTCAACAAACAATTTATTTATGTTTATTTATTTATTAAAAAAAACAAAAAC
TCAAAATTTCTTCTATAAAGTAACAAAACTTTTATGAGGGACAGCCCCCCCCCAAAGCCCCCAGGGATGT
AATTACGTCCCTCCCCCGCTAGGGGGCAGCAGCGAGCCGCCCGGGGCTCCGCTCCGGTCCGGCGCTCCCC
CCGCATCCCCGAGCCGGCAGCGTGCGGGGACAGCCCGGGCACGGGGAAGGTGGCACGGGATCGCTTTCCT
CTGAACGCTTCTCGCTGCTCTTTGAGCCTGCAGACACCTGGGGGGATACGGGGAAAAGGCCTCCACGGCC
GACATTGATTATTGACTAGTTATTAATAGTAATCAATTACGGGGTCATTAGTTCATAGCCCATATATGGA
GTTCCGCGTTACATAACTTACGGTAAATGGCCCGCCTGGCTGACCGCCCAACGACCCCCGCCCATTGACG
TCAATAATGACGTATGTTCCCATAGTAACGCCAATAGGGACTTTCCATTGACGTCAATGGGTGGAGTATT
TACGGTAAACTGCCCACTTGGCAGTACATCAAGTGTATCATATGCCAAGTACGCCCCCTATTGACGTCAA
TGACGGTAAATGGCCCGCCTGGCATTATGCCCAGTACATGACCTTATGGGACTTTCCTACTTGGCAGTAC
ATCTACGTATTAGTCATCGCTATTACCATGGTCGAGGTGAGCCCCACGTTCTGCTTCACTCTCCCCATCT
CCCCCCCCTCCCCACCCCCAATTTTGTATTTATTTATTTTTTAATTATTTTGTGCAGCGATGGGGGCGGG
GGGGG
Features (pLannotate 1.2.2; 21 found; start..end, strand, type, name):
      1..110     +  promoter       chicken β-actin promoter (fragment): contains a 21-bp deletion relative to the standard chicken β-actin promoter
    111..1127    +  intron         chimeric intron: chimera between introns from chicken β-actin and rabbit β-globin
   1230..5333    +  CDS            Cas9m4: catalytically dead mutant of the Cas9 endonuclease from the Streptococcus pyogenes Type II CRISPR/Cas system RNA-guided DNA-binding protein that lacks endonuclease activity due to the mutations D10A, D839A, H840A, and N863A (Mali et al., 2013)
   5435..5483    +  polyA_signal   HSV TK poly(A) signal: herpes simplex virus thymidine kinase polyadenylation signal (Cole and Stacy, 1985)
   5715..5926    +  promoter       EF-1α core promoter: core promoter for human elongation factor EF-1α
   5942..6658    +  CDS            EBFP2: EBFP2 is a basic (constitutively fluorescent) blue fluorescent protein published in 2007, derived from Aequorea victoria. It is reported to be a rapidly-maturing monomer with moderate acid sensitivity.
   6665..6786    +  polyA_signal   SV40 poly(A) signal: SV40 polyadenylation signal
   6804..6896    +  ncRNA          G-CSF SLDE: Accession: RF00183 - G-CSF factor stem-loop destabilising element (SLDE)
   7593..8060    +  CDS            B (fragment): PORTL_LAMBD - Experimental evidence at protein level: Swiss-Prot protein existence level 1. Forms the portal vertex of the capsid (PubMed:6228056, PubMed:6232391). This portal plays critical roles in head assembly, genome packaging, neck/tail attachment, and genome ejection (Probable). The portal protein multimerizes as a single ring-shaped homododecamer arranged around a central channel (PubMed:6232391). Binds to the terminase subunits to form the packaging machine (PubMed:7799432). From Escherichia phage lambda (Bacteriophage lambda).
   8096..8118    -  protein_bind   lac operator (fragment): The lac repressor binds to the lac operator to inhibit transcription in E. coli. This inhibition can be relieved by adding lactose or isopropyl-β-D-thiogalactopyranoside (IPTG). lac repressor encoded by lacI
   8122..8152    -  promoter       lac promoter: promoter for the E. coli lac operon
   8167..8188    -  protein_bind   CAP binding site: CAP binding activates transcription in the presence of cAMP. E. coli catabolite activator protein
   8201..8293    -  CDS            lacI (fragment): lac repressor; lacI; The lac repressor binds to the lac operator to inhibit transcription in E. coli. This inhibition can be relieved by adding lactose or isopropyl-β-D-thiogalactopyranoside (IPTG).
   8476..9064    -  rep_origin     ori: high-copy-number ColE1/pMB1/pBR322/pUC origin of replication
   9235..10095   -  CDS            AmpR: β-lactamase; bla; confers resistance to ampicillin, carbenicillin, and related antibiotics
  10096..10200   -  promoter       AmpR promoter: bla
  10253..10681   -  rep_origin     f1 ori (sequence partly withheld): f1 bacteriophage origin of replication; arrow indicates direction of (+) strand synthesis
  10686..10841   -  CDS            lacZα (fragment): LacZα fragment of β-galactosidase; lacZ fragment
  10843..10962   +  CDS            B (fragment): PORTL_LAMBD - Experimental evidence at protein level: Swiss-Prot protein existence level 1. Forms the portal vertex of the capsid (PubMed:6228056, PubMed:6232391). This portal plays critical roles in head assembly, genome packaging, neck/tail attachment, and genome ejection (Probable). The portal protein multimerizes as a single ring-shaped homododecamer arranged around a central channel (PubMed:6232391). Binds to the terminase subunits to form the packaging machine (PubMed:7799432). From Escherichia phage lambda (Bacteriophage lambda).
  11452..11831   +  enhancer       CMV enhancer: human cytomegalovirus immediate early enhancer
  11833..2       +  promoter       chicken β-actin promoter (fragment) (across the origin): contains a 21-bp deletion relative to the standard chicken β-actin promoter
