[The description below was written by a language model from this plasmid's Addgene catalogue record and pLannotate feature annotations shown in this document.]
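Description:
NAX_CAGGS_CAS9_m4_EBFP2 is a mammalian CRISPR expression plasmid built on the pB-CAGGS backbone and described as PiggyBac compatible, meaning its cargo is intended for transposase-mediated integration into a host cell genome. The automated feature table does not call out the PiggyBac terminal repeats, so their positions cannot be confirmed from the annotation. In bacteria the plasmid is maintained through a high-copy ColE1/pUC-type origin with ampicillin resistance (AmpR under its own bla promoter). An f1 origin and remnants of a lac/lacZα cloning region are also present. Short matches to the lambda phage portal protein and a G-CSF destabilising element appear in the annotation. They probably reflect backbone or stuffer sequence rather than functional parts.

The main payload is Cas9m4, a catalytically dead Streptococcus pyogenes Cas9 carrying the D10A, D839A, H840A and N863A mutations. These abolish nuclease activity while preserving RNA-guided DNA binding. It is driven by the CAGGS promoter (CMV enhancer, chicken β-actin promoter and a chimeric β-actin/β-globin intron), a strong constitutive arrangement in mammalian cells, and is terminated by the HSV TK polyadenylation signal. No effector domain or tag fused to dCas9 is annotated. Downstream, a separate cassette uses the EF-1α core promoter to express the blue fluorescent protein EBFP2 with an SV40 poly(A) signal. EBFP2 is the recorded selectable marker, allowing transfected or stably integrated cells to be identified or sorted by fluorescence rather than by drug selection.

The plasmid belongs to a modular CRISPR toolkit for mammalian cell engineering. No guide RNA cassette is annotated, so guides would have to be supplied separately for dCas9 to bind its targets.
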