Addgene plasmid #167865: NAX_CAGGS_CAS9_m4_EBFP2
Purpose: PiggyBac compatible plasmid expressing dCas9
Depositing lab: Alejandro Chavez & Nan Cher Yeo. Depositing organization: Columbia University. Publication: Generation and application of a versatile CRISPR toolkit for mammalian cell engineering. Nghi Dang , Alissa Lance-Byrne, Angela Tung, Xiaoge Guo, Ryan J Cecchi, Joanna Buchthal, Alejandro Chavez, Nan Cher Yeo. Synthetic Biology, Volume 6, Issue 1, 2021 10.1093/synbio/ysab033.
Backbone
  Vector backbone: pB-CAGGS
  Vector type: CRISPR
  Selectable markers: EBFP2
Growth in bacteria
  Bacterial resistance: Ampicillin, 100 μg/mL
  Growth temperature: 30°C
  Growth strain: NEB Stable
  Copy number: High Copy
Gene/Insert
  Gene/Insert name: dCas9
  Species: Synthetic
  Mutation: D10A, D839A, H840A, N863A
  Cloning method: Gibson Cloning
Terms and licenses: Academic/Nonprofit Terms; Industry Terms: Not Available to Industry
How to cite: NAX_CAGGS_CAS9_m4_EBFP2 was a gift from Alejandro Chavez & Nan Cher Yeo (Addgene plasmid # 167865 ; http://n2t.net/addgene:167865 ; RRID:Addgene_167865)
